Addgene plasmid #60240: pTXB1-Tn5
Purpose: IPTG-inducible expression of Transposon Tn5 fused to Mxe Intein and Chitin-binding domain.
Depositing lab: Rickard Sandberg. Depositing organization: Ludwig Institute For Cancer Research, Stockholm Branch. Publication: Tn5 transposase and tagmentation procedures for massively-scaled sequencing projects. Picelli S, Bjorklund AK, Reinius B, Sagasser S, Winberg G, Sandberg R. Genome Res. 2014 Jul 30. pii: gr.177881.114. 10.1101/gr.177881.114 PubMed 25079858.
Backbone
  Vector backbone: pTXB1
  Backbone manufacturer: New England Biolabs
  Backbone size w/o insert (bp): 6706
  Total vector size (bp): 8079
  Modifications to backbone: None
  Vector type: Bacterial Expression
Growth in bacteria
  Bacterial resistance: Ampicillin, 100 μg/mL
  Growth temperature: 37°C
  Growth strain: XL1 Blue
  Growth instructions: Growth at 37°C before IPTG induction. After IPTG addition, grow at 30°C. The depositing laboratory recommends E. coli strains NEB C3013 or ER2566 for protein expression.
  Copy number: High Copy
Gene/Insert
  Gene/Insert name: tnpA from pBam1 (alt name: Tn5 transposase)
  Species: E. coli
  Insert size (bp): 1428
  Mutation: E54K, L372P
  GenBank ID: HQ908071.1
  Promoter: T7 promoter
  Tag / fusion protein: Mxe intein - Chitin-binding domain (C terminal on insert)
  Cloning method: Restriction Enzyme; 5′ cloning site Xba (not destroyed); 3′ cloning site Lgu1/SapI) (destroyed during cloning)
  Sequencing primers: 5′ T7 promoter primer; 3′ GATTGCCATGCCGGTCAAGG
Resource information
  A portion of this plasmid was derived from a plasmid made by: Tn5 transposase from pBAM1 (Addgene Plasmid #60487)
Terms and licenses: Academic/Nonprofit Terms; Industry Terms: Not Available to Industry
How to cite: pTXB1-Tn5 was a gift from Rickard Sandberg (Addgene plasmid # 60240 ; http://n2t.net/addgene:60240 ; RRID:Addgene_60240)
