[The description below was written by a language model from this plasmid's Addgene catalogue record and pLannotate feature annotations shown in this document.]
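Description:
pTXB1-Tn5 is a bacterial expression plasmid built on the pTXB1 intein-fusion backbone, designed for IPTG-inducible production and affinity purification of Tn5 transposase in E. coli. It replicates from a ColE1/pMB1-type origin and is selected with ampicillin through the bla gene. The catalogue lists it as high copy, although the annotation also detects the rop gene, which normally moderates copy number. An M13 phage origin, a partial bom region, and remnants of a tetracycline resistance gene and of mbeC are carried over from the backbone's pBR322-type ancestry.

The insert is the tnpA gene taken from pBAM1, encoding Tn5 transposase with the E54K and L372P substitutions. It was cloned so that its C-terminus runs directly into the Mxe GyrA intein followed by a chitin-binding domain. Transcription is driven by a T7 promoter with an adjacent lac operator and a T7 gene 10 ribosome binding site, and ends at a T7 terminator. The plasmid-borne lacI gene supplies repressor to keep expression off until IPTG is added, so a host providing T7 RNA polymerase is needed for expression. Five tandem rrnB T1 terminators upstream of the T7 promoter insulate the cassette from read-through transcription.

The fusion protein can be captured on chitin resin through the chitin-binding domain. Thiol-induced cleavage at the intein's N-terminal junction then releases the transposase without the tag. According to the associated publication title, the construct is used for in-house production of Tn5 for tagmentation-based library preparation in large-scale sequencing projects.
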