Features (pLannotate 1.2.2; 25 found; start..end, strand, type, name):
    142..333     -  CDS            rop: Rop protein, which maintains plasmids at low copy number; rop
    374..484     +  CDS            mbeC (fragment): MBEC_ECOLX - Experimental evidence at protein level: Swiss-Prot protein existence level 1. Required for efficient mobilization of ColE1 plasmid and is thus essential to promote the specific transfer of the plasmid during conjugation. Probably functions by inducing DNA bending, helping the MbeA relaxase to melt the DNA around the nic site and cleave the phosphodiester bond. Binds specifically double-stranded DNA (dsDNA) containing the ColE1 oriT but does not recognize the inverted repeat (IR). From Escherichia coli.
    519..841     -  CDS            TcR (fragment): tetracycline efflux protein; tet; confers resistance to tetracycline
    856..877     -  protein_bind   CAP binding site: CAP binding activates transcription in the presence of cAMP. E. coli catabolite activator protein
    890..1972    -  CDS            lacI: lac repressor; lacI; The lac repressor binds to the lac operator to inhibit transcription in E. coli. This inhibition can be relieved by adding lactose or isopropyl-β-D-thiogalactopyranoside (IPTG).
   1973..2050    -  promoter       lacI promoter: lacI
   2058..2151    -  CDS            TcR (fragment): tetracycline efflux protein; tet; confers resistance to tetracycline
   2203..2289    +  terminator     rrnB T1 terminator: Escherichia coli rrnB; transcription terminator T1 from the E. coli rrnB gene
   2386..2472    +  terminator     rrnB T1 terminator: Escherichia coli rrnB; transcription terminator T1 from the E. coli rrnB gene
   2569..2655    +  terminator     rrnB T1 terminator: Escherichia coli rrnB; transcription terminator T1 from the E. coli rrnB gene
   2752..2838    +  terminator     rrnB T1 terminator: Escherichia coli rrnB; transcription terminator T1 from the E. coli rrnB gene
   2935..3021    +  terminator     rrnB T1 terminator: Escherichia coli rrnB; transcription terminator T1 from the E. coli rrnB gene
   3156..3174    +  promoter       T7 promoter: promoter for bacteriophage T7 RNA polymerase
   3175..3199    +  protein_bind   lac operator: The lac repressor binds to the lac operator to inhibit transcription in E. coli. This inhibition can be relieved by adding lactose or isopropyl-β-D-thiogalactopyranoside (IPTG). lac repressor encoded by lacI
   3218..3235    +  RBS            RBS (fragment): efficient ribosome binding site from bacteriophage T7 gene 10 (Olins and Rangwala, 1989)
   3243..4670    +  CDS            Tn5 transposase: transposase from the bacterial Tn5 transposon (Reznikoff, 1993)
   4671..5264    +  CDS            Mxe GyrA intein: modified GyrA intein (Southworth et al., 1999); Mycobacterium xenopi gyrA; N-terminal cleavage of this intein can be induced by thiols.
   5295..5450    +  CDS            CBD: chitin binding domain from chitinase A1 (Watanabe et al., 1994); Bacillus circulans chiA
   5472..5521    +  CDS            SET1 (fragment): solubility-enhancement tag derived from T7 phage gene 10B
   5529..5576    +  terminator     T7 terminator: transcription terminator for bacteriophage T7 RNA polymerase
   5636..5740    +  promoter       AmpR promoter: bla
   5741..6601    +  CDS            AmpR: β-lactamase; bla; confers resistance to ampicillin, carbenicillin, and related antibiotics
   6643..7156    -  rep_origin     M13 ori (sequence partly withheld): M13 bacteriophage origin of replication; arrow indicates direction of (+) strand synthesis
   7267..7855    +  rep_origin     ori: high-copy-number ColE1/pMB1/pBR322/pUC origin of replication
   8032..40      -  misc_feature   bom (fragment) (across the origin): basis of mobility region from pBR322
>Addgene plasmid #60240 | pTXB1-Tn5 | addgene full sequence | sequence record 359442 | Addgene NGS Result
ATACACTCCGCTATCGCTACGTGACTGGGTCATGGCTGCGCCCCGACACCCGCCAACACCCGCTGACGCG
CCCTGACGGGCTTGTCTGCTCCCGGCATCCGCTTACAGACAAGCTGTGACCGTCTCCGGGAGCTGCATGT
GTCAGAGGTTTTCACCGTCATCACCGAAACGCGCGAGGCAGCTGCGGTAAAGCTCATCAGCGTGGTCGTG
CAGCGATTCACAGATGTCTGCCTGTTCATCCGCGTCCAGCTCGTTGAGTTTCTCCAGAAGCGTTAATGTC
TGGCTTCTGATAAAGCGGGCCATGTTAAGGGCGGTTTTTTCCTGTTTGGTCACTGATGCCTCCGTGTAAG
GGGGATTTCTGTTCATGGGGGTAATGATACCGATGAAACGAGAGAGGATGCTCACGATACGGGTTACTGA
TGATGAACATGCCCGGTTACTGGAACGTTGTGAGGGTAAACAACTGGCGGTATGGATGCGGCGGGACCAG
AGAAAAATCACTCAGGGTCAATGCCAGCCGAACGCCAGCAAGACGTAGCCCAGCGCGTCGGCCGCCATGC
CGGCGATAATGGCCTGCTTCTCGCCGAAACGTTTGGTGGCGGGACCAGTGACGAAGGCTTGAGCGAGGGC
GTGCAAGATTCCGAATACCGCAAGCGACAGGCCGATCATCGTCGCGCTCCAGCGAAAGCGGTCCTCGCCG
AAAATGACCCAGAGCGCTGCCGGCACCTGTCCTACGAGTTGCATGATAAAGAAGACAGTCATAAGTGCGG
CGACGATAGTCATGCCCCGCGCCCACCGGAAGGAGCTGACTGGGTTGAAGGCTCTCAAGGGCATCGGTCG
AGATCCCGGTGCCTAATGAGTGAGCTAACTTACATTAATTGCGTTGCGCTCACTGCCCGCTTTCCAGTCG
GGAAACCTGTCGTGCCAGCTGCATTAATGAATCGGCCAACGCGCGGGGAGAGGCGGTTTGCGTATTGGGC
GCCAGGGTGGTTTTTCTTTTCACCAGTGAGACGGGCAACAGCTGATTGCCCTTCACCGCCTGGCCCTGAG
AGAGTTGCAGCAAGCGGTCCACGCTGGTTTGCCCCAGCAGGCGAAAATCCTGTTTGATGGTGGTTAACGG
CGGGATATAACATGAGCTGTCTTCGGTATCGTCGTATCCCACTACCGAGATATCCGCACCAACGCGCAGC
CCGGACTCGGTAATGGCGCGCATTGCGCCCAGCGCCATCTGATCGTTGGCAACCAGCATCGCAGTGGGAA
CGATGCCCTCATTCAGCATTTGCATGGTTTGTTGAAAACCGGACATGGCACTCCAGTCGCCTTCCCGTTC
CGCTATCGGCTGAATTTGATTGCGAGTGAGATATTTATGCCAGCCAGCCAGACGCAGACGCGCCGAGACA
GAACTTAATGGGCCCGCTAACAGCGCGATTTGCTGGTGACCCAATGCGACCAGATGCTCCACGCCCAGTC
GCGTACCGTCTTCATGGGAGAAAATAATACTGTTGATGGGTGTCTGGTCAGAGACATCAAGAAATAACGC
CGGAACATTAGTGCAGGCAGCTTCCACAGCAATGGCATCCTGGTCATCCAGCGGATAGTTAATGATCAGC
CCACTGACGCGTTGCGCGAGAAGATTGTGCACCGCCGCTTTACAGGCTTCGACGCCGCTTCGTTCTACCA
TCGACACCACCACGCTGGCACCCAGTTGATCGGCGCGAGATTTAATCGCCGCGACAATTTGCGACGGCGC
GTGCAGGGCCAGACTGGAGGTGGCAACGCCAATCAGCAACGACTGTTTGCCCGCCAGTTGTTGTGCCACG
CGGTTGGGAATGTAATTCAGCTCCGCCATCGCCGCTTCCACTTTTTCCCGCGTTTTCGCAGAAACGTGGC
TGGCCTGGTTCACCACGCGGGAAACGGTCTGATAAGAGACACCGGCATACTCTGCGACATCGTATAACGT
TACTGGTTTCACATTCACCACCCTGAATTGACTCTCTTCCGGGCGCTATCATGCCATACCGCGAAAGGTT
TTGCGCCATTCGATGGTGTCCGGGATCTCGACGCTCTCCCTTATGCGACTCCTGCATTAGGAAGCAGCCC
AGTAGTAGGTTGAGGCCGTTGAGCACCGCCGCCGCAAGGAATGGTGCATGCCGGCATGCCGCCCTTTCGT
CTTCAAGAATTAATTCCCAATTCCCCAGGCATCAAATAAAACGAAAGGCTCAGTCGAAAGACTGGGCCTT
TCGTTTTATCTGTTGTTTGTCGGTGAACGCTCTCCTGAGTAGGACAAATCCGCCGGGAGCGGATTTGAAC
GTTGCGAAGCAACGGCCCGGAGGGTGGCGGGCAGGACGCCCGCCATAAACTGCCAGGAATTAATTCCCCA
GGCATCAAATAAAACGAAAGGCTCAGTCGAAAGACTGGGCCTTTCGTTTTATCTGTTGTTTGTCGGTGAA
CGCTCTCCTGAGTAGGACAAATCCGCCGGGAGCGGATTTGAACGTTGCGAAGCAACGGCCCGGAGGGTGG
CGGGCAGGACGCCCGCCATAAACTGCCAGGAATTAATTCCCCAGGCATCAAATAAAACGAAAGGCTCAGT
CGAAAGACTGGGCCTTTCGTTTTATCTGTTGTTTGTCGGTGAACGCTCTCCTGAGTAGGACAAATCCGCC
GGGAGCGGATTTGAACGTTGCGAAGCAACGGCCCGGAGGGTGGCGGGCAGGACGCCCGCCATAAACTGCC
AGGAATTAATTCCCCAGGCATCAAATAAAACGAAAGGCTCAGTCGAAAGACTGGGCCTTTCGTTTTATCT
GTTGTTTGTCGGTGAACGCTCTCCTGAGTAGGACAAATCCGCCGGGAGCGGATTTGAACGTTGCGAAGCA
ACGGCCCGGAGGGTGGCGGGCAGGACGCCCGCCATAAACTGCCAGGAATTAATTCCCCAGGCATCAAATA
AAACGAAAGGCTCAGTCGAAAGACTGGGCCTTTCGTTTTATCTGTTGTTTGTCGGTGAACGCTCTCCTGA
GTAGGACAAATCCGCCGGGAGCGGATTTGAACGTTGCGAAGCAACGGCCCGGAGGGTGGCGGGCAGGACG
CCCGCCATAAACTGCCAGGAATTGGGGATCGGAATTAATTCCCGGTTTAAACCGGGGATCTCGATCCCGC
GAAATTAATACGACTCACTATAGGGGAATTGTGAGCGGATAACAATTCCCCTCTAGAAATAATTTTGTTA
ACTTTAAGAAGGAGATATACATATGATTACCAGTGCACTGCATCGTGCGGCGGATTGGGCGAAAAGCGTG
TTTTCTAGTGCTGCGCTGGGTGATCCGCGTCGTACCGCGCGTCTGGTGAATGTTGCGGCGCAACTGGCCA
AATATAGCGGCAAAAGCATTACCATTAGCAGCGAAGGCAGCAAAGCCATGCAGGAAGGCGCGTATCGTTT
TATTCGTAATCCGAACGTGAGCGCGGAAGCGATTCGTAAAGCGGGTGCCATGCAGACCGTGAAACTGGCC
CAGGAATTTCCGGAACTGCTGGCAATTGAAGATACCACCTCTCTGAGCTATCGTCATCAGGTGGCGGAAG
AACTGGGCAAACTGGGTAGCATTCAGGATAAAAGCCGTGGTTGGTGGGTGCATAGCGTGCTGCTGCTGGA
AGCGACCACCTTTCGTACCGTGGGCCTGCTGCATCAAGAATGGTGGATGCGTCCGGATGATCCGGCGGAT
GCGGATGAAAAAGAAAGCGGCAAATGGCTGGCCGCTGCTGCAACTTCGCGTCTGAGAATGGGCAGCATGA
TGAGCAACGTGATTGCGGTGTGCGATCGTGAAGCGGATATTCATGCGTATCTGCAAGATAAACTGGCCCA
TAACGAACGTTTTGTGGTGCGTAGCAAACATCCGCGTAAAGATGTGGAAAGCGGCCTGTATCTGTATGAT
CACCTGAAAAACCAGCCGGAACTGGGCGGCTATCAGATTAGCATTCCGCAGAAAGGCGTGGTGGATAAAC
GTGGCAAACGTAAAAACCGTCCGGCGCGTAAAGCGAGCCTGAGCCTGCGTAGCGGCCGTATTACCCTGAA
ACAGGGCAACATTACCCTGAACGCGGTGCTGGCCGAAGAAATTAATCCGCCGAAAGGCGAAACCCCGCTG
AAATGGCTGCTGCTGACCAGCGAGCCGGTGGAAAGTCTGGCCCAAGCGCTGCGTGTGATTGATATTTATA
CCCATCGTTGGCGCATTGAAGAATTTCACAAAGCGTGGAAAACGGGTGCGGGTGCGGAACGTCAGCGTAT
GGAAGAACCGGATAACCTGGAACGTATGGTGAGCATTCTGAGCTTTGTGGCGGTGCGTCTGCTGCAACTG
CGTGAATCTTTTACTCCGCCGCAAGCACTGCGTGCGCAGGGCCTGCTGAAAGAAGCGGAACACGTTGAAA
GCCAGAGCGCGGAAACCGTGCTGACCCCGGATGAATGCCAACTGCTGGGCTATCTGGATAAAGGCAAACG
CAAACGCAAAGAAAAAGCGGGCAGCCTGCAATGGGCGTATATGGCGATTGCGCGTCTGGGCGGCTTTATG
GATAGCAAACGTACCGGCATTGCGAGCTGGGGTGCGCTGTGGGAAGGTTGGGAAGCGCTGCAAAGCAAAC
TGGATGGCTTTCTGGCCGCGAAAGACCTGATGGCGCAGGGCATTAAAATCTGCATCACGGGAGATGCACT
AGTTGCCCTACCCGAGGGCGAGTCGGTACGCATCGCCGACATCGTGCCGGGTGCGCGGCCCAACAGTGAC
AACGCCATCGACCTGAAAGTCCTTGACCGGCATGGCAATCCCGTGCTCGCCGACCGGCTGTTCCACTCCG
GCGAGCATCCGGTGTACACGGTGCGTACGGTCGAAGGTCTGCGTGTGACGGGCACCGCGAACCACCCGTT
GTTGTGTTTGGTCGACGTCGCCGGGGTGCCGACCCTGCTGTGGAAGCTGATCGACGAAATCAAGCCGGGC
GATTACGCGGTGATTCAACGCAGCGCATTCAGCGTCGACTGTGCAGGTTTTGCCCGCGGGAAACCCGAAT
TTGCGCCCACAACCTACACAGTCGGCGTCCCTGGACTGGTGCGTTTCTTGGAAGCACACCACCGAGACCC
GGACGCCCAAGCTATCGCCGACGAGCTGACCGACGGGCGGTTCTACTACGCGAAAGTCGCCAGTGTCACC
GACGCCGGCGTGCAGCCGGTGTATAGCCTTCGTGTCGACACGGCAGACCACGCGTTTATCACGAACGGGT
TCGTCAGCCACGCTACTGGCCTCACCGGTCTGAACTCAGGCCTCACGACAAATCCTGGTGTATCCGCTTG
GCAGGTCAACACAGCTTATACTGCGGGACAATTGGTCACATATAACGGCAAGACGTATAAATGTTTGCAG
CCCCACACCTCCTTGGCAGGATGGGAACCATCCAACGTTCCTGCCTTGTGGCAGCTTCAATGACTGCAGG
AAGGGGATCCGGCTGCTAACAAAGCCCGAAAGGAAGCTGAGTTGGCTGCTGCCACCGCTGAGCAATAACT
AGCATAACCCCTTGGGGCCTCTAAACGGGTCTTGAGGGGTTTTTTGCTGAAAGGAGGAACTATATCCGGA
TAACTACGTCAGGTGGCACTTTTCGGGGAAATGTGCGCGGAACCCCTATTTGTTTATTTTTCTAAATACA
TTCAAATATGTATCCGCTCATGAGACAATAACCCTGATAAATGCTTCAATAATATTGAAAAAGGAAGAGT
ATGAGTATTCAACATTTCCGTGTCGCCCTTATTCCCTTTTTTGCGGCATTTTGCCTTCCTGTTTTTGCTC
ACCCAGAAACGCTGGTGAAAGTAAAAGATGCTGAAGATCAGTTGGGTGCACGAGTGGGTTACATCGAACT
GGATCTCAACAGCGGTAAGATCCTTGAGAGTTTTCGCCCCGAAGAACGTTTCCCAATGATGAGCACTTTT
AAAGTTCTGCTATGTGGCGCGGTATTATCCCGTGTTGACGCCGGGCAAGAGCAACTCGGTCGCCGCATAC
ACTATTCTCAGAATGACTTGGTTGAGTACTCACCAGTCACAGAAAAGCATCTTACGGATGGCATGACAGT
AAGAGAATTATGCAGTGCTGCCATAACCATGAGTGATAACACTGCGGCCAACTTACTTCTGACAACGATC
GGAGGACCGAAGGAGCTAACCGCTTTTTTGCACAACATGGGGGATCATGTAACTCGCCTTGATCGTTGGG
AACCGGAGCTGAATGAAGCCATACCAAACGACGAGCGTGACACCACGATGCCTGTAGCAATGGCAACAAC
GTTGCGCAAACTATTAACTGGCGAACTACTTACTCTAGCTTCCCGGCAACAATTAATAGACTGGATGGAG
GCGGATAAAGTTGCAGGACCACTTCTGCGCTCGGCCCTTCCGGCTGGCTGGTTTATTGCTGATAAATCTG
GAGCCGGTGAGCGTGGGTCTCGCGGTATCATTGCAGCACTGGGGCCAGATGGTAAGCCCTCCCGTATCGT
AGTTATCTACACGACGGGGAGTCAGGCAACTATGGATGAACGAAATAGACAGATCGCTGAGATAGGTGCC
TCACTGATTAAGCATTGGTAACTGTCAGACCAAGTTTACTCATATATACTTTAGATTGATT
[38 nt withheld, positions 6642-6679]
A
[37 nt withheld, positions 6681-6717]
ATTTTGTTAAAATTCGCGTTAAATTTTTGTTAAATCAGCTCATTTTTTAACCAATAGGCCGAAATCGGCA
AAATCCCTTATAAATCAAAAGAATAGCCCGAGATAGGGT
[37 nt withheld, positions 6827-6863]
AAAGAACGTGGACTCCAACGTCAAAGG
[141 nt withheld, positions 6891-7031]
G
[125 nt withheld, positions 7033-7157]
AAAGGATCTAGGTGAAGATCCTTTTTGATAATCTCATGACCAAAATCCCTTAACGTGAGTTTTCGTTCCA
CTGAGCGTCAGACCCCGTAGAAAAGATCAAAGGATCTTCTTGAGATCCTTTTTTTCTGCGCGTAATCTGC
TGCTTGCAAACAAAAAAACCACCGCTACCAGCGGTGGTTTGTTTGCCGGATCAAGAGCTACCAACTCTTT
TTCCGAAGGTAACTGGCTTCAGCAGAGCGCAGATACCAAATACTGTCCTTCTAGTGTAGCCGTAGTTAGG
CCACCACTTCAAGAACTCTGTAGCACCGCCTACATACCTCGCTCTGCTAATCCTGTTACCAGTGGCTGCT
GCCAGTGGCGATAAGTCGTGTCTTACCGGGTTGGACTCAAGACGATAGTTACCGGATAAGGCGCAGCGGT
CGGGCTGAACGGGGGGTTCGTGCACACAGCCCAGCTTGGAGCGAACGACCTACACCGAACTGAGATACCT
ACAGCGTGAGCTATGAGAAAGCGCCACGCTTCCCGAAGGGAGAAAGGCGGACAGGTATCCGGTAAGCGGC
AGGGTCGGAACAGGAGAGCGCACGAGGGAGCTTCCAGGGGGAAACGCCTGGTATCTTTATAGTCCTGTCG
GGTTTCGCCACCTCTGACTTGAGCGTCGATTTTTGTGATGCTCGTCAGGGGGGCGGAGCCTATGGAAAAA
CGCCAGCAACGCGGCCTTTTTACGGTTCCTGGCCTTTTGCTGGCCTTTTGCTCACATGTTCTTTCCTGCG
TTATCCCCTGATTCTGTGGATAACCGTATTACCGCCTTTGAGTGAGCTGATACCGCTCGCCGCAGCCGAA
CGACCGAGCGCAGCGAGTCAGTGAGCGAGGAAGCTATGGTGCACTCTCAGTACAATCTGCTCTGATGCCG
CATAGTTAAGCCAGT
