>Addgene plasmid #60240 | pTXB1-Tn5 | depositor partial sequence | sequence record 98799 | XbaI - SpeI
GAATTCCCTCTAGAAATAATTTTGTTAACTTTAAGAAGGAGATATACATATGATTACCAGTGCACTGCAT
CGTGCGGCGGATTGGGCGAAAAGCGTGTTTTCTAGTGCTGCGCTGGGTGATCCGCGTCGTACCGCGCGTC
TGGTGAATGTTGCGGCGCAACTGGCCAAATATAGCGGCAAAAGCATTACCATTAGCAGCGAAGGCAGCAA
AGCCATGCAGGAAGGCGCGTATCGTTTTATTCGTAATCCGAACGTGAGCGCGGAAGCGATTCGTAAAGCG
GGTGCCATGCAGACCGTGAAACTGGCCCAGGAATTTCCGGAACTGCTGGCAATTGAAGATACCACCTCTC
TGAGCTATCGTCATCAGGTGGCGGAAGAACTGGGCAAACTGGGTAGCATTCAGGATAAAAGCCGTGGTTG
GTGGGTGCATAGCGTGCTGCTGCTGGAAGCGACCACCTTTCGTACCGTGGGCCTGCTGCATCAAGAATGG
TGGATGCGTCCGGATGATCCGGCGGATGCGGATGAAAAAGAAAGCGGCAAATGGCTGGCCGCTGCTGCAA
CTTCGCGTCTGAGAATGGGCAGCATGATGAGCAACGTGATTGCGGTGTGCGATCGTGAAGCGGATATTCA
TGCGTATCTGCAAGATAAACTGGCCCATAACGAACGTTTTGTGGTGCGTAGCAAACATCCGCGTAAAGAT
GTGGAAAGCGGCCTGTATCTGTATGATCACCTGAAAAACCAGCCGGAACTGGGCGGCTATCAGATTAGCA
TTCCGCAGAAAGGCGTGGTGGATAAACGTGGCAAACGTAAAAACCGTCCGGCGCGTAAAGCGAGCCTGAG
CCTGCGTAGCGGCCGTATTACCCTGAAACAGGGCAACATTACCCTGAACGCGGTGCTGGCCGAAGAAATT
AATCCGCCGAAAGGCGAAACCCCGCTGAAATGGCTGCTGCTGACCAGCGAGCCGGTGGAAAGTCTGGCCC
AAGCGCTGCGTGTGATTGATATTTATACCCATCGTTGGCGCATTGAAGAATTTCACAAAGCGTGGAAAAC
GGGTGCGGGTGCGGAACGTCAGCGTATGGAAGAACCGGATAACCTGGAACGTATGGTGAGCATTCTGAGC
TTTGTGGCGGTGCGTCTGCTGCAACTGCGTGAATCTTTTACTCCGCCGCAAGCACTGCGTGCGCAGGGCC
TGCTGAAAGAAGCGGAACACGTTGAAAGCCAGAGCGCGGAAACCGTGCTGACCCCGGATGAATGCCAACT
GCTGGGCTATCTGGATAAAGGCAAACGCAAACGCAAAGAAAAAGCGGGCAGCCTGCAATGGGCGTATATG
GCGATTGCGCGTCTGGGCGGCTTTATGGATAGCAAACGTACCGGCATTGCGAGCTGGGGTGCGCTGTGGG
AAGGTTGGGAAGCGCTGCAAAGCAAACTGGATGGCTTTCTGGCCGCGAAAGACCTGATGGCGCAGGGCAT
TAAAATCTGCATCACGGGAGATGCACTAGTTGCCCTACCCGAGGGCGAGTCGGTACGCATCGCCGACATC
GTGCCGG
