>Addgene plasmid #60240 | pTXB1-Tn5 | addgene partial sequence | sequence record 98805 | AmpSeq-F 5'-ctcatgagcggatacatatttgaa-3'
AATAAACAAATAGGGGTTCCGCGCACATTTCCCCGAAAAGTGCCACCTGACGTAGTTATCCGGATATAGT
TCCTCCTTTCAGCAAAAAACCCCTCAAGACCCGTTTAGAGGCCCCAAGGGGTTATGCTAGTTATTGCTCA
GCGGTGGCAGCAGCCAACTCAGCTTCCTTTCGGGCTTTGTTAGCAGCCGGATCCCCTTCCTGCAGTCATT
GAAGCTGCCACAAGGCAGGAACGTTGGATGGTTCCCATCCTGCCAAGGAGGTGTGGGGCTGCAAACATTT
ATACGTCTTGCCGTTATATGTGACCAATTGTCCCGCAGTATAAGCTGTGTTGACCTGCCAAGCGGATACA
CCAGGATTTGTCGTGAGGCCTGAGTTCAGACCGGTGAGGCCAGTAGCGTGGCTGACGAACCCGTTCGTGA
TAAACGCGTGGTCTGCCGTGTCGACACGAAGGCTATACACCGGCTGCACGCCGGCGTCGGTGACACTGGC
GACTTTCGCGTAGTAGAACCGCCCGTCGGTCAGCTCGTCGGCGATAGCTTGGGCGTCCGGGTCTCGGTGG
TGTGCTTCCAAGAAACGCACCAGTCCAGGGACGCCGACTGTGTAGGTTGTGGGCGCAAATTCGGGTTTCC
CGCGGGCAAAACCTGCACAGTCGACGCTGAATGCGCTGCGTTGAATCACCGCGTAATCGCCCGGCTTGAT
