>Addgene plasmid #60240 | pTXB1-Tn5 | addgene partial sequence | sequence record 99575 | Tet-internal-R 5'-aaggagctgactgggttgaag-3'
GGTCGAGATCCCGGTGCCTAATGAGTGAGCTAACTTACATTAATTGCGTTGCGCTCACTGCCCGCTTTCC
AGTCGGGAAACCTGTCGTGCCAGCTGCATTAATGAATCGGCCAACGCGCGGGGAGAGGCGGTTTGCGTAT
TGGGCGCCAGGGTGGTTTTTCTTTTCACCAGTGAGACGGGCAACAGCTGATTGCCCTTCACCGCCTGGCC
CTGAGAGAGTTGCAGCAAGCGGTCCACGCTGGTTTGCCCCAGCAGGCGAAAATCCTGTTTGATGGTGGTT
AACGGCGGGATATAACATGAGCTGTCTTCGGTATCGTCGTATCCCACTACCGAGATATCCGCACCAACGC
GCAGCCCGGACTCGGTAATGGCGCGCATTGCGCCCAGCGCCATCTGATCGTTGGCAACCAGCATCGCAGT
GGGAACGATGCCCTCATTCAGCATTTGCATGGTTTGTTGAAAACCGGACATGGCACTCCAGTCGCCTTCC
CGTTCCGCTATCGGCTGAATTTGATTGCGAGTGAGATATTTATGCCAGCCAGCCAGACGCAGACGCGCCG
AGACAGAACTTAATGGGCCCGCTAACAGCGCGATTTGCTGGTGACCCAATGCGACCAGATGCTCCACGCC
CAGTCGCGTACCGTCTTCATGGGAGAAAATAATACTGTTGATGGGTGTCTGGTCAGAGACATCAAGAAAT
AACGCCGGAACATTAGTGCAGGCAGCTTCCACAGCAATGGCATCCTGGTCATCCAGCGGATAGTTAATGA
TCAGCCCACTGACGCGTTGCGCGAGAAGATTGTGCACCGCCGCTTTACAGGCTTCGACGCCGCTTCGTTC
TACCATCGACACCACCACGCTGGCACCCAGTTGATCGGCGCGAGATTTAATCGCCGCGACAATTTGCGAC
GGCGCGTGCAGGGCCAGACTGGAGGTGGCAACGCCAATCAGCAACGACTGTTTGCCCGCCAGTTGTTGTG
CCACGCGGTTGGGAATGTAATTCAGCTCCGCCATCGCCGCTTCCACTTTTT
