>Addgene plasmid #60240 | pTXB1-Tn5 | addgene partial sequence | sequence record 161543 | MxeInt-R 5'-AGGGCAACTAGTGCATCTCC-3'
TTAATGCCCTGCGCCATCAGGTCTTTCGCGGCCAGAAAGCCATCCAGTTTGCTTTGCAGCGCTTCCCAAC
CTTCCCACAGCGCACCCCAGCTCGCAATGCCGGTACGTTTGCTATCCATAAAGCCGCCCAGACGCGCAAT
CGCCATATACGCCCATTGCAGGCTGCCCGCTTTTTCTTTGCGTTTGCGTTTGCCTTTATCCAGATAGCCC
AGCAGTTGGCATTCATCCGGGGTCAGCACGGTTTCCGCGCTCTGGCTTTCAACGTGTTCCGCTTCTTTCA
GCAGGCCCTGCGCACGCAGTGCTTGCGGCGGAGTAAAAGATTCACGCAGTTGCAGCAGACGCACCGCCAC
AAAGCTCAGAATGCTCACCATACGTTCCAGGTTATCCGGTTCTTCCATACGCTGACGTTCCGCACCCGCA
CCCGTTTTCCACGCTTTGTGAAATTCTTCAATGCGCCAACGATGGGTATAAATATCAATCACACGCAGCG
CTTGGGCCAGACTTTCCACCGGCTCGCTGGTCAGCAGCAGCCATTTCAGCGGGGTTTCGCCTTTCGGCGG
ATTAATTTCTTCGGCCAGCACCGCGTTCAGGGTAATGTTGCCCTGTTTCAGGGTAATACGGCCGCTACGC
AGGCTCAGGCTCGCTTTACGCGCCGGACGGTTTTTACGTTTGCCACGTTTATCCACCACGCCTTTCTGCG
GAATGCTAATCTGATAGCCGCCCAGTTCCGGCTGGTTTTTCAGGTGATCATACAGATACAGGCCGCTTTC
CACATCTTTACGCGGATGTTTGCTACGCACCACAAAACGTTCGTTATGGGCCAGTTTATCTTGCAGATAC
GCATGAATATCCGCTTCACGATCGCACACCGCAATCACGTTGCTCATCATGCTGCCCATTCTCAGACGCG
AAGTTGCAGCAGCGGCCAGCCATTTGCCGCTTTCTTTTTCATCCGCATCCGCCGGATCATCCGGACGCAT
CCACCATTCTTGATGCAG
