>Addgene plasmid #60240 | pTXB1-Tn5 | addgene partial sequence | sequence record 163776 | T7 5'-TAATACGACTCACTATAGGG-3'
AATTCCCCTCTAGAAATAATTTTGTTAACTTTAAGAAGGAGATATACATATGATTACCAGTGCACTGCAT
CGTGCGGCGGATTGGGCGAAAAGCGTGTTTTCTAGTGCTGCGCTGGGTGATCCGCGTCGTACCGCGCGTC
TGGTGAATGTTGCGGCGCAACTGGCCAAATATAGCGGCAAAAGCATTACCATTAGCAGCGAAGGCAGCAA
AGCCATGCAGGAAGGCGCGTATCGTTTTATTCGTAATCCGAACGTGAGCGCGGAAGCGATTCGTAAAGCG
GGTGCCATGCAGACCGTGAAACTGGCCCAGGAATTTCCGGAACTGCTGGCAATTGAAGATACCACCTCTC
TGAGCTATCGTCATCAGGTGGCGGAAGAACTGGGCAAACTGGGTAGCATTCAGGATAAAAGCCGTGGTTG
GTGGGTGCATAGCGTGCTGCTGCTGGAAGCGACCACCTTTCGTACCGTGGGCCTGCTGCATCAAGAATGG
TGGATGCGTCCGGATGATCCGGCGGATGCGGATGAAAAAGAAAGCGGCAAATGGCTGGCCGCTGCTGCAA
CTTCGCGTCTGAGAATGGGCAGCATGATGAGCAACGTGATTGCGGTGTGCGATCGTGAAGCGGATATTCA
TGCGTATCTGCAAGATAAACTGGCCCATAACGAACGTTTTGTGGTGCGTAGCAAACATCCGCGTAAAGAT
GTGGAAAGCGGCCTGTATCTGTATGATCACCTGAAAAACCAGCCGGAACTGGGCGGCTATCAGATTAGCA
TTCCGCAGAAAGGCGTGGTGGATAAACGTGGCAAACGTAAAAACCGTCCGGCGCGTAAAGCGAGCCTGAG
CCTGCGTAGCGGCCGTATTACCCTGAAACAGGGCAACATTACCCTGAACGCGGTGCTGGCCGAAGAAATT
AATCCGCCGAAAGGCGAAACCCCGCTGAAATGGCTGCTGCTGACCAGCGAGCC
